Addgene plasmid #69043: pLKO-RFP-IKZF3-sh2
Purpose: 3rd generation lentiviral vector expressing IKZF3 shRNA
Depositing lab: William Kaelin. Depositing organization: Dana-Farber Cancer Institute. Publication: The myeloma drug lenalidomide promotes the cereblon-dependent destruction of Ikaros proteins. Lu G, Middleton RE, Sun H, Naniong M, Ott CJ, Mitsiades CS, Wong KK, Bradner JE, Kaelin WG Jr. Science. 2014 Jan 17;343(6168):305-9. doi: 10.1126/science.1244917. Epub 2013 Nov 29. PubMed 24292623.
Backbone
  Vector backbone: pLKO-RFP
  Backbone manufacturer: Dr. Julie Losman
  Vector type: Mammalian Expression, Lentiviral, RNAi
Growth in bacteria
  Bacterial resistance: Ampicillin, 100 μg/mL
  Growth temperature: 37°C
  Growth strain: Stbl3
  Copy number: Unknown
Gene/Insert
  Gene/Insert name: IKZF3 (alt name: IKAROS family zinc finger 3)
  gRNA/shRNA sequence: GTAACCTCCTCCGCCACATTA
  Species: H. sapiens (human)
  Entrez Gene: IKZF3 (a.k.a. AIO, AIOLOS, IMD84, ZNFN1A3)
  Promoter: U6
  Cloning method: Unknown
  Sequencing primers: 5′ LKO.1 5'
Terms and licenses: Academic/Nonprofit Terms; Industry Terms: Not Available to Industry
How to cite: pLKO-RFP-IKZF3-sh2 was a gift from William Kaelin (Addgene plasmid # 69043 ; http://n2t.net/addgene:69043 ; RRID:Addgene_69043)
