[The description below was written by a language model from this plasmid's Addgene catalogue record and pLannotate feature annotations shown in this document.]
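Description:
pLKO-RFP-IKZF3-sh2 is a third-generation, self-inactivating lentiviral RNAi vector built on the pLKO-RFP backbone and designed to knock down human IKZF3 (Aiolos, an Ikaros-family zinc finger transcription factor) in mammalian cells. It is propagated in E. coli through a high-copy ColE1/pUC-type origin with ampicillin selection from the β-lactamase gene. An f1 origin, an SV40 origin and short remnants of lac, lacZα and T3/T7 promoter sequences are also present as backbone carry-over.

The viral genome is transcribed in packaging cells from a chimeric RSV promoter fused to a truncated HIV-1 5' LTR, which removes the need for Tat. It carries the Ψ packaging signal with a partial gag sequence, the Rev response element for nuclear export of the unspliced RNA, a cPPT/CTS element to aid nuclear import, and a ΔU3 3' LTR that inactivates LTR promoter activity after integration. An SV40 polyadenylation signal lies downstream of the 3' LTR.

There are two expression units between the LTRs. A human U6 RNA polymerase III promoter drives the IKZF3-targeting short hairpin; the hairpin itself is not annotated in the feature table but would sit in the gap between U6 and the cPPT. A human PGK promoter separately drives TurboRFP, followed by a WPRE to enhance transcript expression. No mammalian drug-resistance marker is annotated, so the fluorescent reporter is the means of identifying or sorting transduced cells. The "sh2" in the name suggests it is one of several IKZF3 hairpins. The associated publication concerns lenalidomide- and cereblon-dependent degradation of Ikaros proteins in myeloma, which fits use of the vector to deplete IKZF3.
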