Features (pLannotate 1.2.2; 27 found; start..end, strand, type, name):
     30..163     +  rep_origin     RSF ori (fragment): Plasmids containing the RSF 1030 origin of replication can be propagated in E. coli cells that contain additional plasmids with compatible origins.
    165..257     +  CDS            lacI (fragment): lac repressor; lacI; The lac repressor binds to the lac operator to inhibit transcription in E. coli. This inhibition can be relieved by adding lactose or isopropyl-β-D-thiogalactopyranoside (IPTG).
    270..291     +  protein_bind   CAP binding site: CAP binding activates transcription in the presence of cAMP. E. coli catabolite activator protein
    306..336     +  promoter       lac promoter: promoter for the E. coli lac operon
    344..360     +  protein_bind   lac operator: The lac repressor binds to the lac operator to inhibit transcription in E. coli. This inhibition can be relieved by adding lactose or isopropyl-β-D-thiogalactopyranoside (IPTG). lac repressor encoded by lacI
    405..423     +  promoter       T3 promoter: promoter for bacteriophage T3 RNA polymerase
    451..677     +  promoter       RSV promoter: Rous sarcoma virus enhancer/promoter
    678..858     +  LTR            5' LTR (truncated): truncated 5' long terminal repeat (LTR) from HIV-1
    905..1030    +  misc_feature   HIV-1 Ψ: packaging signal of human immunodeficiency virus type 1
   1014..1377    +  CDS            HIV-1 gag (fragment): gag protein from human immunodeficiency virus 1; gag
   1523..1756    +  misc_feature   RRE: The Rev response element (RRE) of HIV-1 allows for Rev-dependent mRNA export from the nucleus to the cytoplasm.
   2133..2159    +  CDS            Rev (fragment): human immunodeficiency virus 1 (HIV-1) Rev protein; rev; enhances nuclear export of unspliced and incompletely spliced viral mRNAs
   2163..2403    +  promoter       U6 promoter: RNA polymerase III promoter for human U6 snRNA
   2508..2625    +  misc_feature   cPPT/CTS: central polypurine tract and central termination sequence of HIV-1
   2684..3184    +  promoter       hPGK promoter: human phosphoglycerate kinase 1 promoter
   3199..3891    +  CDS            TurboRFP: TurboRFP is a basic (constitutively fluorescent) orange fluorescent protein published in 2007, derived from Entacmaea quadricolor. It has low acid sensitivity.
   3910..4498    +  misc_feature   WPRE: woodchuck hepatitis virus posttranscriptional regulatory element
   4549..4568    +  misc_feature   cPPT/CTS (fragment): central polypurine tract and central termination sequence of HIV-1
   4570..4803    +  LTR            3' LTR (ΔU3): self-inactivating 3' long terminal repeat (LTR) from HIV-1
   4881..5002    +  polyA_signal   SV40 poly(A) signal: SV40 polyadenylation signal
   5042..5177    +  rep_origin     SV40 ori: SV40 origin of replication
   5198..5216    -  promoter       T7 promoter: promoter for bacteriophage T7 RNA polymerase
   5224..5379    +  CDS            lacZα (fragment): LacZα fragment of β-galactosidase; lacZ fragment
   5384..5812    +  rep_origin     f1 ori (sequence partly withheld): f1 bacteriophage origin of replication; arrow indicates direction of (+) strand synthesis
   5865..5969    +  promoter       AmpR promoter: bla
   5970..6830    +  CDS            AmpR: β-lactamase; bla; confers resistance to ampicillin, carbenicillin, and related antibiotics
   7001..7589    +  rep_origin     ori: high-copy-number ColE1/pMB1/pBR322/pUC origin of replication
>Addgene plasmid #69043 | pLKO-RFP-IKZF3-sh2 | addgene full sequence | sequence record 194631 | Addgene NGS Result
TTTTTACGGTTCCTGGCCTTTTGCTGGCCTTTTGCTCACATGTTCTTTCCTGCGTTATCCCCTGATTCTG
TGGATAACCGTATTACCGCCTTTGAGTGAGCTGATACCGCTCGCCGCAGCCGAACGACCGAGCGCAGCGA
GTCAGTGAGCGAGGAAGCGGAAGAGCGCCCAATACGCAAACCGCCTCTCCCCGCGCGTTGGCCGATTCAT
TAATGCAGCTGGCACGACAGGTTTCCCGACTGGAAAGCGGGCAGTGAGCGCAACGCAATTAATGTGAGTT
AGCTCACTCATTAGGCACCCCAGGCTTTACACTTTATGCTTCCGGCTCGTATGTTGTGTGGAATTGTGAG
CGGATAACAATTTCACACAGGAAACAGCTATGACCATGATTACGCCAAGCGCGCAATTAACCCTCACTAA
AGGGAACAAAAGCTGGAGCTGCAAGCTTAATGTAGTCTTATGCAATACTCTTGTAGTCTTGCAACATGGT
AACGATGAGTTAGCAACATGCCTTACAAGGAGAGAAAAAGCACCGTGCATGCCGATTGGTGGAAGTAAGG
TGGTACGATCGTGCCTTATTAGGAAGGCAACAGACGGGTCTGACATGGATTGGACGAACCACTGAATTGC
CGCATTGCAGAGATATTGTATTTAAGTGCCTAGCTCGATACATAAACGGGTCTCTCTGGTTAGACCAGAT
CTGAGCCTGGGAGCTCTCTGGCTAACTAGGGAACCCACTGCTTAAGCCTCAATAAAGCTTGCCTTGAGTG
CTTCAAGTAGTGTGTGCCCGTCTGTTGTGTGACTCTGGTAACTAGAGATCCCTCAGACCCTTTTAGTCAG
TGTGGAAAATCTCTAGCAGTGGCGCCCGAACAGGGACTTGAAAGCGAAAGGGAAACCAGAGGAGCTCTCT
CGACGCAGGACTCGGCTTGCTGAAGCGCGCACGGCAAGAGGCGAGGGGCGGCGACTGGTGAGTACGCCAA
AAATTTTGACTAGCGGAGGCTAGAAGGAGAGAGATGGGTGCGAGAGCGTCAGTATTAAGCGGGGGAGAAT
TAGATCGCGATGGGAAAAAATTCGGTTAAGGCCAGGGGGAAAGAAAAAATATAAATTAAAACATATAGTA
TGGGCAAGCAGGGAGCTAGAACGATTCGCAGTTAATCCTGGCCTGTTAGAAACATCAGAAGGCTGTAGAC
AAATACTGGGACAGCTACAACCATCCCTTCAGACAGGATCAGAAGAACTTAGATCATTATATAATACAGT
AGCAACCCTCTATTGTGTGCATCAAAGGATAGAGATAAAAGACACCAAGGAAGCTTTAGACAAGATAGAG
GAAGAGCAAAACAAAAGTAAGACCACCGCACAGCAAGCGGCCGCTGATCTTCAGACCTGGAGGAGGAGAT
ATGAGGGACAATTGGAGAAGTGAATTATATAAATATAAAGTAGTAAAAATTGAACCATTAGGAGTAGCAC
CCACCAAGGCAAAGAGAAGAGTGGTGCAGAGAGAAAAAAGAGCAGTGGGAATAGGAGCTTTGTTCCTTGG
GTTCTTGGGAGCAGCAGGAAGCACTATGGGCGCAGCGTCAATGACGCTGACGGTACAGGCCAGACAATTA
TTGTCTGGTATAGTGCAGCAGCAGAACAATTTGCTGAGGGCTATTGAGGCGCAACAGCATCTGTTGCAAC
TCACAGTCTGGGGCATCAAGCAGCTCCAGGCAAGAATCCTGGCTGTGGAAAGATACCTAAAGGATCAACA
GCTCCTGGGGATTTGGGGTTGCTCTGGAAAACTCATTTGCACCACTGCTGTGCCTTGGAATGCTAGTTGG
AGTAATAAATCTCTGGAACAGATTTGGAATCACACGACCTGGATGGAGTGGGACAGAGAAATTAACAATT
ACACAAGCTTAATACACTCCTTAATTGAAGAATCGCAAAACCAGCAAGAAAAGAATGAACAAGAATTATT
GGAATTAGATAAATGGGCAAGTTTGTGGAATTGGTTTAACATAACAAATTGGCTGTGGTATATAAAATTA
TTCATAATGATAGTAGGAGGCTTGGTAGGTTTAAGAATAGTTTTTGCTGTACTTTCTATAGTGAATAGAG
TTAGGCAGGGATATTCACCATTATCGTTTCAGACCCACCTCCCAACCCCGAGGGGACCCAGAGAGGGCCT
ATTTCCCATGATTCCTTCATATTTGCATATACGATACAAGGCTGTTAGAGAGATAATTAGAATTAATTTG
ACTGTAAACACAAAGATATTAGTACAAAATACGTGACGTAGAAAGTAATAATTTCTTGGGTAGTTTGCAG
TTTTAAAATTATGTTTTAAAATGGACTATCATATGCTTACCGTAACTTGAAAGTATTTCGATTTCTTGGC
TTTATATATCTTGTGGAAAGGACGAGGTACCGGGTAACCTCCTCCGCCACATTACTCGAGTAATGTGGCG
GAGGAGGTTACTTTTTGAATTCTAGATCTTGAGACAAATGGCAGTATTCATCCACAATTTTAAAAGAAAA
GGGGGGATTGGGGGGTACAGTGCAGGGGAAAGAATAGTAGACATAATAGCAACAGACATACAAACTAAAG
AATTACAAAAACAAATTACAAAAATTCAAAATTTTCGGGTTTATTACAGGGACAGCAGAGATCCACTTTG
GCGCCGGCTCGAGGGGGCCCGGGTTGCGCCTTTTCCAAGGCAGCCCTGGGTTTGCGCAGGGACGCGGCTG
CTCTGGGCGTGGTTCCGGGAAACGCAGCGGCGCCGACCCTGGGTCTCGCACATTCTTCACGTCCGTTCGC
AGCGTCACCCGGATCTTCGCCGCTACCCTTGTGGGCCCCCCGGCGACGCTTCCTGCTCCGCCCCTAAGTC
GGGAAGGTTCCTTGCGGTTCGCGGCGTGCCGGACGTGACAAACGGAAGCCGCACGTCTCACTAGTACCCT
CGCAGACGGACAGCGCCAGGGAGCAATGGCAGCGCGCCGACCGCGATGGGCTGTGGCCAATAGCGGCTGC
TCAGCAGGGCGCGCCGAGAGCAGCGGCCGGGAAGGGGCGGTGCGGGAGGCGGGGTGTGGGGCGGTAGTGT
GGGCCCTGTTCCTGCCCGCGCGGTGTTCCGCATTCTGCAAGCCTCCGGAGCGCACGTCGGCAGTCGGCTC
CCTCGTTGACCGAATCACCGACCTCTCTCCCCAGGGGGATCCGCTAGCATGAGCGAGCTGATCAAGGAGA
ACATGCACATGAAGCTGTACATGGAGGGCACCGTGAACAACCACCACTTCAAGTGCACATCCGAGGGCGA
AGGCAAGCCCTACGAGGGCACCCAGACCATGAAGATCAAGGTGGTCGAGGGCGGCCCTCTCCCCTTCGCC
TTCGACATCCTGGCTACCAGCTTCATGTACGGCAGCAAAGCCTTCATCAACCACACCCAGGGCATCCCCG
ACTTCTTTAAGCAGTCCTTCCCTGAGGGCTTCACATGGGAGAGAATCACCACATACGAAGACGGGGGCGT
GCTGACCGCTACCCAGGACACCAGCTTCCAGAACGGCTGCATCATCTACAACGTCAAGATCAACGGGGTG
AACTTCCCATCCAACGGCCCTGTGATGCAGAAGAAAACACGCGGCTGGGAGGCCAACACCGAGATGCTGT
ACCCCGCTGACGGCGGCCTGAGAGGCCACAGCCAGATGGCCCTGAAGCTCGTGGGCGGGGGCTACCTGCA
CTGCTCCTTCAAGACCACATACAGATCCAAGAAACCCGCTAAGAACCTCAAGATGCCCGGCTTCCACTTC
GTGGACCACAGACTGGAAAGAATCAAGGAGGCCGACAAAGAGACCTACGTCGAGCAGCACGAGATGGCTG
TGGCCAAGTACTGCGACCTCCCTAGCAAACTGGGGCACAGATAAACGCGTTAAGTCGACAATCAACCTCT
GGATTACAAAATTTGTGAAAGATTGACTGGTATTCTTAACTATGTTGCTCCTTTTACGCTATGTGGATAC
GCTGCTTTAATGCCTTTGTATCATGCTATTGCTTCCCGTATGGCTTTCATTTTCTCCTCCTTGTATAAAT
CCTGGTTGCTGTCTCTTTATGAGGAGTTGTGGCCCGTTGTCAGGCAACGTGGCGTGGTGTGCACTGTGTT
TGCTGACGCAACCCCCACTGGTTGGGGCATTGCCACCACCTGTCAGCTCCTTTCCGGGACTTTCGCTTTC
CCCCTCCCTATTGCCACGGCGGAACTCATCGCCGCCTGCCTTGCCCGCTGCTGGACAGGGGCTCGGCTGT
TGGGCACTGACAATTCCGTGGTGTTGTCGGGGAAATCATCGTCCTTTCCTTGGCTGCTCGCCTGTGTTGC
CACCTGGATTCTGCGCGGGACGTCCTTCTGCTACGTCCCTTCGGCCCTCAATCCAGCGGACCTTCCTTCC
CGCGGCCTGCTGCCGGCTCTGCGGCCTCTTCCGCGTCTTCGCCTTCGCCCTCAGACGAGTCGGATCTCCC
TTTGGGCCGCCTCCCCGCGTCGACTTTAAGACCAATGACTTACAAGGCAGCTGTAGATCTTAGCCACTTT
TTAAAAGAAAAGGGGGGACTGGAAGGGCTAATTCACTCCCAACGAAGACAAGATCTGCTTTTTGCTTGTA
CTGGGTCTCTCTGGTTAGACCAGATCTGAGCCTGGGAGCTCTCTGGCTAACTAGGGAACCCACTGCTTAA
GCCTCAATAAAGCTTGCCTTGAGTGCTTCAAGTAGTGTGTGCCCGTCTGTTGTGTGACTCTGGTAACTAG
AGATCCCTCAGACCCTTTTAGTCAGTGTGGAAAATCTCTAGCAGTACGTATAGTAGTTCATGTCATCTTA
TTATTCAGTATTTATAACTTGCAAAGAAATGAATATCAGAGAGTGAGAGGAACTTGTTTATTGCAGCTTA
TAATGGTTACAAATAAAGCAATAGCATCACAAATTTCACAAATAAAGCATTTTTTTCACTGCATTCTAGT
TGTGGTTTGTCCAAACTCATCAATGTATCTTATCATGTCTGGCTCTAGCTATCCCGCCCCTAACTCCGCC
CATCCCGCCCCTAACTCCGCCCAGTTCCGCCCATTCTCCGCCCCATGGCTGACTAATTTTTTTTATTTAT
GCAGAGGCCGAGGCCGCCTCGGCCTCTGAGCTATTCCAGAAGTAGTGAGGAGGCTTTTTTGGAGGCCTAG
GGACGTACCCAATTCGCCCTATAGTGAGTCGTATTACGCGCGCTCACTGGCCGTCGTTTTACAACGTCGT
GACTGGGAAAACCCTGGCGTTACCCAACTTAATCGCCTTGCAGCACATCCCCCTTTCGCCAGCTGGCGTA
ATAGCGAAGAGGCCCGCACCGATCGCCCTTCCCAACAGTTGCGCAGCCTGAATGGCGAATGGG
[124 nt withheld, positions 5384-5507]
C
[91 nt withheld, positions 5509-5599]
A
[49 nt withheld, positions 5601-5649]
CCTTTGACGTTGGAGTCCACGTTCTTT
[37 nt withheld, positions 5677-5713]
ACCCTATCTCGGTCTATTCTTTTGATTTATAAGGGATTTTGCCGATTTCGGCCTATTGGTTAAAAAATGA
GCTGATTTAACAAAAATTTAACGCGAATTTTAACAAAATATTAACGCTTACAATTTAGGTGGCACTTTTC
GGGGAAATGTGCGCGGAACCCCTATTTGTTTATTTTTCTAAATACATTCAAATATGTATCCGCTCATGAG
ACAATAACCCTGATAAATGCTTCAATAATATTGAAAAAGGAAGAGTATGAGTATTCAACATTTCCGTGTC
GCCCTTATTCCCTTTTTTGCGGCATTTTGCCTTCCTGTTTTTGCTCACCCAGAAACGCTGGTGAAAGTAA
AAGATGCTGAAGATCAGTTGGGTGCACGAGTGGGTTACATCGAACTGGATCTCAACAGCGGTAAGATCCT
TGAGAGTTTTCGCCCCGAAGAACGTTTTCCAATGATGAGCACTTTTAAAGTTCTGCTATGTGGCGCGGTA
TTATCCCGTATTGACGCCGGGCAAGAGCAACTCGGTCGCCGCATACACTATTCTCAGAATGACTTGGTTG
AGTACTCACCAGTCACAGAAAAGCATCTTACGGATGGCATGACAGTAAGAGAATTATGCAGTGCTGCCAT
AACCATGAGTGATAACACTGCGGCCAACTTACTTCTGACAACGATCGGAGGACCGAAGGAGCTAACCGCT
TTTTTGCACAACATGGGGGATCATGTAACTCGCCTTGATCGTTGGGAACCGGAGCTGAATGAAGCCATAC
CAAACGACGAGCGTGACACCACGATGCCTGTAGCAATGGCAACAACGTTGCGCAAACTATTAACTGGCGA
ACTACTTACTCTAGCTTCCCGGCAACAATTAATAGACTGGATGGAGGCGGATAAAGTTGCAGGACCACTT
CTGCGCTCGGCCCTTCCGGCTGGCTGGTTTATTGCTGATAAATCTGGAGCCGGTGAGCGTGGGTCTCGCG
GTATCATTGCAGCACTGGGGCCAGATGGTAAGCCCTCCCGTATCGTAGTTATCTACACGACGGGGAGTCA
GGCAACTATGGATGAACGAAATAGACAGATCGCTGAGATAGGTGCCTCACTGATTAAGCATTGGTAACTG
TCAGACCAAGTTTACTCATATATACTTTAGATTGATTTAAAACTTCATTTTTAATTTAAAAGGATCTAGG
TGAAGATCCTTTTTGATAATCTCATGACCAAAATCCCTTAACGTGAGTTTTCGTTCCACTGAGCGTCAGA
CCCCGTAGAAAAGATCAAAGGATCTTCTTGAGATCCTTTTTTTCTGCGCGTAATCTGCTGCTTGCAAACA
AAAAAACCACCGCTACCAGCGGTGGTTTGTTTGCCGGATCAAGAGCTACCAACTCTTTTTCCGAAGGTAA
CTGGCTTCAGCAGAGCGCAGATACCAAATACTGTTCTTCTAGTGTAGCCGTAGTTAGGCCACCACTTCAA
GAACTCTGTAGCACCGCCTACATACCTCGCTCTGCTAATCCTGTTACCAGTGGCTGCTGCCAGTGGCGAT
AAGTCGTGTCTTACCGGGTTGGACTCAAGACGATAGTTACCGGATAAGGCGCAGCGGTCGGGCTGAACGG
GGGGTTCGTGCACACAGCCCAGCTTGGAGCGAACGACCTACACCGAACTGAGATACCTACAGCGTGAGCT
ATGAGAAAGCGCCACGCTTCCCGAAGGGAGAAAGGCGGACAGGTATCCGGTAAGCGGCAGGGTCGGAACA
GGAGAGCGCACGAGGGAGCTTCCAGGGGGAAACGCCTGGTATCTTTATAGTCCTGTCGGGTTTCGCCACC
TCTGACTTGAGCGTCGATTTTTGTGATGCTCGTCAGGGGGGCGGAGCCTATGGAAAAACGCCAGCAACGC
GGCC
